>Addgene plasmid #55094 | mCherry-miniSOG-Rab5a-7 | addgene partial sequence | sequence record 97242 | mCherry-F 5'-ccccgtaatgcagaagaaga-3'
GCGGATGTACCCCGAGGACGGCGCCCTGAAGGGCGAGATCAAGCAGAGGCTGAAGCTGAAGGACGGCGGC
CACTACGACGCTGAGGTCAAGACCACCTACAAGGCCAAGAAGCCCGTGCAGCTGCCCGGCGCCTACAACG
TCAACATCAAGTTGGACATCACCTCCCACAACGAGGACTACACCATCGTGGAACAGTACGAACGCGCCGA
GGGCCGCCACTCCACCGGCGGCATGGACGAGCTGTACAAGTCCGGACTCAGATCTCGAGCCATGGCTAGT
CGAGGCGCAACAAGACCCAACGGGCCAAATACTGGAAATAAAATATGCCAGTTCAAACTAGTACTTCTGG
GAGAGTCTGCTGTTGGCAAATCAAGCCTAGTGCTTCGTTTTGTGAAGGGCCAATTTCATGAATTTCAAGA
GAGTACCATAGGGGCTGCTTTTCTAACCCAAACTGTGTGTCTTGATGATACAACAGTAAAGTTTGAAATA
TGGGATACAGCTGGTCAAGAACGATACCATAGCTTAGCACCAATGTACTACAGAGGAGCACAAGCAGCCA
TAGTTGTATATGATATCACAAATGAGGAGTCCTTTGCCAGAGCCAAAAACTGGGTTAAAGAACTTCAGAG
GCAAGCCAGTCCTAACATTGTAATAGCTTTATCAGGAAACAAGGCTGATCTTGCAAATAAAAGAGCTGTC
GATTTCCAGGAAGCACAGTCCTATGCAGATGACAACAGTTTATTATTCATGGAGACATCAGCTAAAACAT
CGATGAATGTAAATGAAATATTCATGGCAATAGCTAA
