[The description below was written by a language model from this plasmid's Addgene catalogue record.]
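Description:
mCherry-miniSOG-Rab5a-7 is a mammalian expression plasmid built on an mCherry-miniSOG backbone of about 5.5 kb (without insert). It is maintained as a high-copy plasmid in E. coli under kanamycin selection and carries a neomycin resistance marker that allows G418 selection of transfected mammalian cells. No feature table accompanies the record, so the origin of replication and the exact arrangement of the resistance cassette are not stated. The use of an SV40 polyA reverse sequencing primer suggests an SV40 polyadenylation signal downstream of the insert.

The payload is Rab5a, with an alternative name given as an mRNA reference accession, expressed from the CMV promoter as a fusion with a tandem mCherry-miniSOG tag at its N terminus. Placing the tag at the N terminus leaves the C terminus of the Rab protein free, which in Rab GTPases generally carries the lipid modification needed for membrane association. Rab5a is a small Ras-family GTPase commonly used as an early endosome marker, and the record lists the localization simply as "Ras GTPase". mCherry is a red fluorescent protein. miniSOG is a small flavin-binding green fluorescent tag that generates singlet oxygen on illumination, allowing photo-oxidation of diaminobenzidine into an electron-dense deposit. The recorded excitation (448/473 nm) and emission (500/528 nm) values correspond to miniSOG. The "-7" in the name probably denotes the linker length between tag and Rab5a, but the record does not confirm this. The construct is associated with work on correlated light and electron microscopy, and it is suited to locating Rab5a-labelled compartments by fluorescence and then by EM in the same cells.
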