Addgene plasmid #55094: mCherry-miniSOG-Rab5a-7
Purpose: Localization: Ras GTPase, Excitation: 448 / 473, Emission: 500 / 528
Depositing lab: Michael Davidson. Depositing organization: Florida State University, Tallahassee. Publication: A genetically encoded tag for correlated light and electron microscopy of intact cells, tissues, and organisms. Shu X, Lev-Ram V, Deerinck TJ, Qi Y, Ramko EB, Davidson MW, Jin Y, Ellisman MH, Tsien RY. PLoS Biol. 2011 Apr;9(4):e1001041. doi: 10.1371/journal.pbio.1001041. Epub 2011 Apr 5. PubMed 21483721.
Backbone
  Vector backbone: mCherry-miniSOG
  Backbone size w/o insert (bp): 5500
  Vector type: Mammalian Expression
  Selectable markers: Neomycin (select with G418)
Growth in bacteria
  Bacterial resistance: Kanamycin, 50 μg/mL
  Growth temperature: 37°C
  Growth strain: DH5alpha
  Copy number: High Copy
Gene/Insert
  Gene/Insert name: Rab5a (alt name: NM_004162.4)
  Promoter: CMV
  Tag / fusion protein: mCherry-miniSOG (N terminal on backbone)
  Cloning method: Unknown
  Sequencing primers: 5′ CMV-F; 3′ SV40pA-R
Terms and licenses: Academic/Nonprofit Terms; Industry Terms: Not Available to Industry
Depositor comments: . Excitation = 448 / 473; Emission = 500 / 528
How to cite: mCherry-miniSOG-Rab5a-7 was a gift from Michael Davidson (Addgene plasmid # 55094 ; http://n2t.net/addgene:55094 ; RRID:Addgene_55094)
